Addgene plasmid #211086: pNLF1-C_MOV10:1-1003
Purpose: Mammalian expression of full-length human MOV10. C-terminal NanoLuc luciferase tag.
Depositing lab: Cheryl Arrowsmith. Depositing organization: University of Toronto. Publication: A Target Class Ligandability Evaluation of WD40 Repeat-Containing Proteins. Ackloo S, Li F, Szewczyk M, Seitova A, Loppnau P, Zeng H, Xu J, Ahmad S, Arnautova YA, Baghaie AJ, Beldar S, Bolotokova A, Centrella PA, Chau I, Clark MA, Cuozzo JW, Dehghani-Tafti S, Disch JS, Dong A, Dumas A, Feng JA, Ghiabi P, Gibson E, Gilmer J, Goldman B, Green SR, Guie MA, Guilinger JP, Harms N, Herasymenko O, Houliston S, Hutchinson A, Kearnes S, Keefe AD, Kimani SW, Kramer T, Kutera M, Kwak HA, Lento C, Li Y, Liu J, Loup J, Machado RAC, Mulhern CJ, Perveen S, Righetto GL, Riley P, Shrestha S, Sigel EA, Silva M, Sintchak MD, Slakman BL, Taylor RD, Thompson J, Torng W, Underkoffler C, von Rechenberg M, Walsh RT, Watson I, Wilson DJ, Wolf E, Yadav M, Yazdi AK, Zhang J, Zhang Y, Santhakumar V, Edwards AM, Barsyte-Lovejoy D, Schapira M, Brown PJ, Halabelian L, Arrowsmith CH. J Med Chem. 2025 Jan 23;68(2):1092-1112. doi: 10.1021/acs.jmedchem.4c02010. Epub 2024 Nov 4. PubMed 39495097.
Backbone
  Vector backbone: pNLF1-C
  Backbone manufacturer: Promega
  Vector type: Mammalian Expression
  Selectable markers: Hygromycin
Growth in bacteria
  Bacterial resistance: Ampicillin, 100 μg/mL
  Growth temperature: 37°C
  Growth strain: DH5alpha
  Copy number: High Copy
Gene/Insert
  Gene/Insert name: MOV10:M1-L1003
  Species: H. sapiens (human)
  Insert size (bp): 3009
  Mutation: wild type
  Entrez Gene: MOV10 (a.k.a. fSAP113, gb110)
  Promoter: CMV
  Tag / fusion protein: NanoLuc luciferase (C terminal on insert)
  Cloning method: Ligation Independent Cloning
  Sequencing primers: 5′ ttacagctcttaaggctagag; 3′ agccggctgtctgtcgccag
Resource information
  A portion of this plasmid was derived from a plasmid made by: Mammalian Gene Collection (BC002548)
Terms and licenses: Academic/Nonprofit Terms; Industry Terms: Not Available to Industry
Depositor comments: 5' Cloning Site: EcoR1 (not destroyed), 3' Cloning Site: Xba1 (not destroyed). C terminal tag: srfgpnscrralgssgvftledfvgdwrqtagynldqvleqggvsslfqnlgvsvtpiqrivlsgenglkidihviipyeglsgdqmgqiekifkvvypvddhhfkvilhygtlvidgvtpnmidyfgrpyegiavfdgkkitvtgtlwngnkiiderlinpdgsllfrvtingvtgwrlcerila.
How to cite: pNLF1-C_MOV10:1-1003 was a gift from Cheryl Arrowsmith (Addgene plasmid # 211086 ; http://n2t.net/addgene:211086 ; RRID:Addgene_211086)
