[The description below was written by a language model from this plasmid's Addgene catalogue record and pLannotate feature annotations shown in this document.]
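Description:
pNLF1-C_MOV10:1-1003 is a mammalian expression plasmid of about 9 kb built on Promega's pNLF1-C backbone, which is designed to fuse NanoLuc luciferase to the C terminus of a protein of interest. It is propagated in E. coli as a high-copy plasmid through a ColE1/pUC-type origin and selected with ampicillin via the β-lactamase gene. A ColE1-derived cer site helps keep the plasmid monomeric. For selection in mammalian cells it carries a hygromycin phosphotransferase (hph) cassette driven by the SV40 enhancer/early promoter and ended by a synthetic polyadenylation signal.

The insert is the wild-type, full-length human MOV10 coding sequence (residues M1 to L1003, 3,009 bp). It was derived from a Mammalian Gene Collection clone and introduced by ligation-independent cloning between EcoRI and XbaI sites that remain intact. Expression is driven by the CMV immediate-early enhancer and promoter, followed by a chimeric β-globin/immunoglobulin intron that promotes efficient processing of the transcript. A T7 promoter lies just upstream of the open reading frame and could support in vitro transcription. MOV10 is joined through a short linker to human codon-optimized NanoLuc, and an SV40 poly(A) signal is annotated downstream of the fusion. Several small annotated fragments (SET1, T7 terminator, large T antigen, M13 ori, bom, tnpA) appear to be partial matches to backbone sequence rather than functional elements.

The stated purpose is mammalian expression of NanoLuc-tagged MOV10. The associated publication is a ligandability study of WD40 repeat-containing proteins, but the record does not specify a particular assay. In general, such fusions provide a bright luminescent readout of the tagged protein and can serve as energy donors in bioluminescence resonance energy transfer (NanoBRET) assays.
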