Features (pLannotate 1.2.2; 20 found; start..end, strand, type, name):
    140..517     +  enhancer       CMV enhancer: human cytomegalovirus immediate early enhancer
    519..718     +  promoter       CMV promoter: human cytomegalovirus (CMV) immediate early promoter
    857..989     +  intron         chimeric intron: chimera between introns from human β-globin and immunoglobulin heavy chain genes
   1033..1051    +  promoter       T7 promoter: promoter for bacteriophage T7 RNA polymerase
   1085..4093    +  CDS            MOV10: MOV10_HUMAN - Also known as KIAA1631. Experimental evidence at protein level: Swiss-Prot protein existence level 1. (Microbial infection) Required for RNA-directed transcription and replication of the human hepatitis delta virus (HDV). Interacts with small capped HDV RNAs derived from genomic hairpin structures that mark the initiation sites of RNA-dependent HDV RNA transcription. From Homo sapiens (Human).
   4142..4654    +  CDS            Nluc: NanoLuc® luciferase human codon-optimized
   4687..4736    +  CDS            SET1 (fragment): solubility-enhancement tag derived from T7 phage gene 10B
   4744..4763    +  terminator     T7 terminator (fragment): transcription terminator for bacteriophage T7 RNA polymerase
   4785..4906    -  polyA_signal   SV40 poly(A) signal: SV40 polyadenylation signal
   4929..4997    -  CDS            large T antigen (fragment): large T antigen from SV40 (simian virus 40)
   5002..5034    +  rep_origin     M13 ori (fragment): M13 bacteriophage origin of replication; arrow indicates direction of (+) strand synthesis
   5035..5086    -  misc_feature   bom (fragment): basis of mobility region from pBR322
   5151..5508    +  promoter       SV40 promoter: SV40 enhancer and early promoter
   5539..6561    +  CDS            hph: KHYB_ECOLX - Experimental evidence at protein level: Swiss-Prot protein existence level 1. The aminoglycoside phosphotransferases achieve inactivation of their antibiotic substrates by phosphorylation. Only phosphorylates hygromycin and closely related compounds such as demethyl analogs and destomycin. From Escherichia coli.
   6600..6648    +  polyA_signal   poly(A) signal: synthetic polyadenylation signal
   6669..6761    -  CDS            tnpA (fragment): TN5P_ECOLX - Also known as tnp. Experimental evidence at protein level: Swiss-Prot protein existence level 1. Mediates transposition of transposon Tn5 by a 'cut and paste' mechanism. First, the monomeric transposase binds the 19 bp inverted DNA repeats flanking the transposon. Then, dimerization of the DNA- bound transposase creates a synaptic DNA complex. After nicking of the first DNA strand, excision of the transposon proceeds through a series of intermediates. The transposase then mediates the insertion of the transposon at a new site by strand transfer. The activity of the wild- type tran
   6804..6908    +  promoter       AmpR promoter: bla
   6909..7769    +  CDS            AmpR: β-lactamase; bla; confers resistance to ampicillin, carbenicillin, and related antibiotics
   7927..8515    -  rep_origin     ori: high-copy-number ColE1/pMB1/pBR322/pUC origin of replication
   8631..8914    +  misc_feature   cer region: ColE1-derived recombination site that helps to maintain plasmids as monomers
>Addgene plasmid #211086 | pNLF1-C_MOV10:1-1003 | addgene full sequence | sequence record 426015 | Addgene NGS Result
TCAATATTGGCCATTAGCCATATTATTCATTGGTTATATAGCATAAATCAATATTGGCTATTGGCCATTG
CATACGTTGTATCTATATCATAATATGTACATTTATATTGGCTCATGTCCAATATGACCGCCATGTTGGC
ATTGATTATTGACTAGTTATTAATAGTAATCAATTACGGGGTCATTAGTTCATAGCCCATATATGGAGTT
CCGCGTTACATAACTTACGGTAAATGGCCCGCCTGGCTGACCGCCCAACGACCCCCGCCCATTGACGTCA
ATAATGACGTATGTTCCCATAGTAACGCCAATAGGGACTTTCCATTGACGTCAATGGGTGGAGTATTTAC
GGTAAACTGCCCACTTGGCAGTACATCAAGTGTATCATATGCCAAGTCCGCCCCCTATTGACGTCAATGA
CGGTAAATGGCCCGCCTGGCATTATGCCCAGTACATGACCTTACGGGACTTTCCTACTTGGCAGTACATC
TACGTATTAGTCATCGCTATTACCATGGTGATGCGGTTTTGGCAGTACACCAATGGGCGTGGATAGCGGT
TTGACTCACGGGGATTTCCAAGTCTCCACCCCATTGACGTCAATGGGAGTTTGTTTTGGCACCAAAATCA
ACGGGACTTTCCAAAATGTCGTAATAACCCCGCCCCGTTGACGCAAATGGGCGGTAGGCGTGTACGGTGG
GAGGTCTATATAAGCAGAGCTGGTTTAGTGAACCGTCAGATCACTAGAAGCTTTATTGCGGTAGTTTATC
ACAGTTAAATTGCTAACGCAGTCAGTGCTTCTGACACAACAGTCTCGAACTTAAGCTGCAGAAGTTGGTC
GTGAGGCACTGGGCAGGTAAGTATCAAGGTTACAAGACAGGTTTAAGGAGACCAATAGAAACTGGGCTTG
TCGAGACAGAGAAGACTCTTGCGTTTCTGATAGGCACCTATTGGTCTTACTGACATCCACTTTGCCTTTC
TCTCCACAGGTGTCCACTCCCAGTTCAATTACAGCTCTTAAGGCTAGAGTATTAATACGACTCACTATAG
GGCTAGCAAAGCGATCGCTTCCGAATTCGCCACCATGCCCAGTAAGTTCAGCTGCCGGCAGCTCCGGGAG
GCGGGCCAGTGTTTCGAGAGTTTCCTGGTCGTTCGGGGACTGGACATGGAGACAGATCGCGAGCGGCTGC
GGACCATTTATAACCGCGACTTCAAGATCAGCTTTGGGACCCCCGCCCCTGGCTTCTCCTCCATGCTGTA
TGGAATGAAGATTGCAAATCTGGCCTACGTCACCAAGACTCGGGTCAGGTTCTTCAGACTCGACCGCTGG
GCCGACGTGCGGTTCCCAGAAAAGAGGAGAATGAAGCTGGGGTCAGATATCAGCAAACACCACAAGTCAC
TGCTAGCCAAGATCTTTTATGACAGGGCTGAGTATCTTCATGGGAAACATGGTGTGGATGTGGAAGTCCA
GGGGCCCCATGAAGCCCGAGATGGGCAGCTCCTTATCCGCCTGGATTTGAACCGCAAAGAGGTGCTGACC
CTGAGGCTTCGGAATGGCGGAACCCAGTCTGTTACCCTCACTCACCTCTTCCCACTCTGCCGGACACCCC
AGTTTGCTTTCTACAATGAAGACCAGGAGTTGCCCTGTCCACTGGGCCCCGGTGAATGCTATGAACTCCA
TGTCCATTGTAAGACCAGCTTTGTGGGCTACTTCCCAGCCACAGTGCTCTGGGAGCTGCTGGGACCTGGG
GAGTCGGGTTCAGAAGGAGCCGGCACATTCTACATTGCCCGCTTCTTGGCTGCCGTCGCCCACAGCCCCC
TGGCTGCACAGCTGAAGCCCATGACTCCCTTCAAGCGGACCCGGATCACCGGAAACCCTGTGGTGACCAA
TCGGATAGAGGAAGGAGAGAGACCTGACCGCGCTAAGGGCTATGACCTGGAGTTAAGTATGGCGCTGGGG
ACATACTACCCACCTCCCCGCCTCAGGCAGCTGCTCCCCATGCTTCTTCAGGGAACAAGTATCTTCACTG
CCCCTAAGGAGATCGCAGAGATCAAGGCCCAGCTGGAGACAGCCCTGAAGTGGAGGAACTATGAGGTGAA
GCTGCGGCTGCTGCTGCACCTGGAGGAACTGCAGATGGAGCATGATATCCGGCACTATGACCTGGAGTCG
GTGCCCATGACCTGGGACCCTGTGGACCAGAACCCCAGGCTGCTCACGCTGGAGGTTCCTGGAGTGACTG
AGAGCCGCCCCTCAGTGCTACGGGGCGACCACCTGTTTGCCCTTTTGTCCTCGGAGACACACCAGGAGGA
CCCCATCACATATAAGGGCTTTGTGCACAAGGTGGAATTGGACCGTGTCAAGCTGAGCTTTTCCATGAGC
CTCCTGAGCCGCTTTGTGGATGGGCTGACCTTCAAGGTGAACTTTACCTTCAACCGCCAGCCGCTGCGAG
TCCAGCACCGTGCCCTGGAGCTGACAGGGCGCTGGCTGCTGTGGCCCATGCTCTTTCCTGTGGCACCTCG
GGACGTCCCGCTGCTGCCCTCAGATGTGAAACTCAAGCTGTACGACCGGAGTCTGGAGTCAAACCCAGAG
CAGCTGCAGGCCATGAGGCACATTGTTACGGGCACCACCCGTCCAGCCCCCTACATCATCTTTGGGCCTC
CAGGCACCGGCAAGACTGTCACGTTAGTGGAGGCAATTAAGCAGGTGGTGAAGCACTTGCCCAAAGCCCA
CATCTTGGCCTGCGCTCCATCCAACTCAGGGGCTGACCTACTCTGTCAAAGGCTCCGGGTCCACCTTCCT
AGCTCCATCTACCGCCTCCTGGCCCCCAGCAGGGACATCCGCATGGTACCTGAGGACATCAAGCCCTGCT
GCAACTGGGACGCAAAGAAGGGGGAGTATGTATTTCCCGCCAAGAAGAAGCTGCAGGAATACCGGGTCTT
AATTACCACCCTCATCACTGCCGGCAGGTTGGTCTCGGCCCAGTTTCCCATTGATCACTTCACACACATC
TTCATCGATGAGGCTGGCCACTGCATGGAGCCTGAGAGTCTGGTAGCTATAGCAGGGCTGATGGAAGTAA
AGGAAACAGGTGATCCAGGAGGGCAGCTGGTGCTGGCAGGAGACCCTCGGCAGCTGGGGCCTGTGCTGCG
TTCCCCACTGACCCAGAAGCATGGACTGGGATACTCACTGCTGGAGCGGCTGCTCACCTACAACTCCCTG
TACAAGAAGGGCCCTGATGGCTATGACCCCCAGTTCATAACCAAGCTGCTCCGCAACTACAGGTCTCATC
CCACCATCCTGGACATTCCTAACCAGCTCTATTATGAAGGGGAGCTGCAGGCCTGTGCTGATGTCGTGGA
TCGAGAACGCTTCTGCCGCTGGGCGGGCCTACCTCGACAGGGCTTTCCCATCATCTTTCACGGCGTAATG
GGCAAAGATGAGCGTGAAGGCAACAGCCCATCCTTCTTCAACCCTGAAGAGGCTGCCACAGTGACTTCCT
ACCTGAAGCTGCTCCTGGCCCCCTCCTCCAAGAAGGGCAAAGCTCGCCTGAGCCCTCGAAGTGTGGGCGT
CATCTCCCCGTACCGGAAACAGGTGGAGAAAATCCGTTACTGCATCACCAAACTTGACAGGGAGCTTCGA
GGACTGGATGACATCAAGGACTTGAAGGTGGGTTCAGTAGAAGAATTCCAAGGCCAAGAACGAAGCGTCA
TCCTCATCTCCACCGTGCGAAGCAGCCAGAGCTTTGTGCAGCTGGATCTGGACTTTAATCTGGGTTTCCT
TAAGAACCCCAAGAGGTTCAATGTAGCTGTGACCCGGGCCAAGGCCCTGCTCATCATCGTGGGGAACCCC
CTTCTCCTGGGCCATGACCCTGACTGGAAAGTATTCCTGGAGTTCTGTAAAGAAAACGGAGGGTATACCG
GGTGTCCCTTCCCTGCCAAACTGGACCTGCAACAGGGACAGAATTTACTGCAAGGTCTGAGCAAGCTCAG
CCCCTCTACCTCAGGGCCCCACAGCCATGACTACCTCCCCCAGGAGCGGGAGGGTGAAGGGGGCCTGTCT
CTGCAAGTGGAGCCAGAGTGGAGGAATGAGCTCTCTAGATTTGGGCCCAATTCCTGCAGGCGAGCTCTCG
GCTCGAGCGGCGTCTTCACACTCGAAGATTTCGTTGGGGACTGGCGACAGACAGCCGGCTACAACCTGGA
CCAAGTCCTTGAACAGGGAGGTGTGTCCAGTTTGTTTCAGAATCTCGGGGTGTCCGTAACTCCGATCCAA
AGGATTGTCCTGAGCGGTGAAAATGGGCTGAAGATCGACATCCATGTCATCATCCCGTATGAAGGTCTGA
GCGGCGACCAAATGGGCCAGATCGAAAAAATTTTTAAGGTGGTGTACCCTGTGGATGATCATCACTTTAA
GGTGATCCTGCACTATGGCACACTGGTAATCGACGGGGTTACGCCGAACATGATCGACTATTTCGGACGG
CCGTATGAAGGCATCGCCGTGTTCGACGGCAAAAAGATCACTGTAACAGGGACCCTGTGGAACGGCAACA
AAATTATCGACGAGCGCCTGATCAACCCCGACGGCTCCCTGCTGTTCCGAGTAACCATCAACGGAGTGAC
CGGCTGGCGGCTGTGCGAACGCATTCTGGCGTAAGGCCGCGACTCTAGGGCATGCAAGCTGATCCGGCTG
CTAACAAAGCCCGAAAGGAAGCTGAGTTGGCTGCTGCCACCGCTGAGCAATAACTAGCATAACCCCTTGG
GGCGGCCGCTTCGAGCAGACATGATAAGATACATTGATGAGTTTGGACAAACCACAACTAGAATGCAGTG
AAAAAAATGCTTTATTTGTGAAATTTGTGATGCTATTGCTTTATTTGTAACCATTATAAGCTGCAATAAA
CAAGTTAACAACAACAATTGCATTCATTTTATGTTTCAGGTTCAGGGGGAGATGTGGGAGGTTTTTTTAA
GCAAGTAAAACCTCTACAAATGTGGTAAAATCGAATTTTAACAAAATATTAACGCTTACAATTTCCTGAT
GCGGTATTTTCTCCTTACGCATCTGTGCGGTATTTCACACCGCATACGCGGATCTGCGCAGCACCATGGC
CTGAAATAACCTCTGAAAGAGGAACTTGGTTAGGTACCTTCTGAGGCGGAAAGAACCAGCTGTGGAATGT
GTGTCAGTTAGGGTGTGGAAAGTCCCCAGGCTCCCCAGCAGGCAGAAGTATGCAAAGCATGCATCTCAAT
TAGTCAGCAACCAGGTGTGGAAAGTCCCCAGGCTCCCCAGCAGGCAGAAGTATGCAAAGCATGCATCTCA
ATTAGTCAGCAACCATAGTCCCGCCCCTAACTCCGCCCATCCCGCCCCTAACTCCGCCCAGTTCCGCCCA
TTCTCCGCCCCATGGCTGACTAATTTTTTTTATTTATGCAGAGGCCGAGGCCGCCTCGGCCTCTGAGCTA
TTCCAGAAGTAGTGAGGAGGCTTTTTTGGAGGCCTAGGCTTTTGCAAAAAGCTCGATTCTTCTGACACTA
GCGCCACCATGAAGAAGCCCGAACTCACCGCTACCAGCGTTGAAAAATTTCTCATCGAGAAGTTCGACAG
TGTGAGCGACCTGATGCAGTTGTCGGAGGGCGAAGAGAGCCGAGCCTTCAGCTTCGATGTCGGCGGACGC
GGCTATGTACTGCGGGTGAATAGCTGCGCTGATGGCTTCTACAAAGACCGCTACGTGTACCGCCACTTCG
CCAGCGCTGCACTACCCATCCCCGAAGTGTTGGACATCGGCGAGTTCAGCGAGAGCCTGACATACTGCAT
CAGTAGACGCGCCCAAGGCGTTACTCTCCAAGACCTCCCCGAAACAGAGCTGCCTGCTGTGTTACAGCCT
GTCGCCGAAGCTATGGATGCTATTGCCGCCGCCGACCTCAGTCAAACCAGCGGCTTCGGCCCATTCGGGC
CCCAAGGCATCGGCCAGTACACAACCTGGCGGGATTTCATTTGCGCCATTGCTGATCCCCATGTCTACCA
CTGGCAGACCGTGATGGACGACACCGTGTCCGCCAGCGTAGCTCAAGCCCTGGACGAACTGATGCTGTGG
GCCGAAGACTGTCCCGAGGTGCGCCACCTCGTCCATGCCGACTTCGGCAGCAACAACGTCCTGACCGACA
ACGGCCGCATCACCGCCGTAATCGACTGGTCCGAAGCTATGTTCGGGGACAGTCAGTACGAGGTGGCCAA
CATCTTCTTCTGGCGGCCCTGGCTGGCTTGCATGGAGCAGCAGACTCGCTACTTCGAGCGCCGGCATCCC
GAGCTGGCCGGCAGCCCTCGTCTGCGAGCCTACATGCTGCGCATCGGCCTGGATCAGCTCTACCAGAGCC
TCGTGGACGGCAACTTCGACGATGCTGCCTGGGCTCAAGGCCGCTGCGATGCCATCGTCCGCAGCGGGGC
CGGCACCGTCGGTCGCACACAAATCGCTCGCCGGAGCGCAGCCGTATGGACCGACGGCTGCGTCGAGGTG
CTGGCCGACAGCGGCAACCGCCGGCCCAGTACACGACCGCGCGCTAAGGAGGTAGGTCGAGTTTAGACTC
TAGCCATCACGATGGCCGCAATAAAATATCTTTATTTTCATTACATCTGTGTGTTGGTTTTTTGTGTGAA
TCGATAGCGATAAGGATCCTCTTTGCGCTTGCGTTTTCCCTTGTCCAGATAGCCCAGTAGCTGACATTCA
TCCGGGGTCAGCACCGTTTCTGCGGACTGGCTTTCTACGTAATGGTTTCTTAGACGTCAGGTGGCACTTT
TCGGGGAAATGTGCGCGGAACCCCTATTTGTTTATTTTTCTAAATACATTCAAATATGTATCCGCTCATG
AGACAATAACCCTGATAAATGCTTCAATAATATTGAAAAAGGAAGAGTATGAGTATTCAACATTTCCGTG
TCGCCCTTATTCCCTTTTTTGCGGCATTTTGCCTTCCTGTTTTTGCTCACCCAGAAACGCTGGTGAAAGT
AAAAGATGCTGAAGATCAGTTGGGTGCACGAGTGGGTTACATCGAACTGGATCTCAACAGCGGTAAGATC
CTTGAGAGTTTTCGCCCCGAAGAACGTTTTCCAATGATGAGCACTTTCAAAGTTCTGCTATGTGGCGCGG
TATTATCCCGTATTGACGCCGGGCAAGAGCAACTCGGTCGCCGCATACACTATTCTCAGAATGACTTGGT
TGAGTACTCACCAGTCACAGAAAAGCATCTTACGGATGGCATGACAGTAAGAGAATTATGCAGTGCTGCC
ATAACCATGAGTGATAACACTGCGGCCAACTTACTTCTGACAACTATCGGAGGACCGAAGGAGCTAACCG
CTTTTTTGCACAACATGGGGGATCATGTAACTCGCCTTGATCGTTGGGAACCGGAGCTGAATGAAGCCAT
ACCAAACGACGAGCGTGACACCACGATGCCTGTAGCAATGGCAACAACGTTGCGCAAACTATTAACTGGC
GAACTACTTACTCTAGCTTCCCGGCAACAATTAATAGACTGGATGGAGGCGGATAAAGTTGCAGGACCAC
TTCTGCGCTCGGCCCTTCCGGCTGGCTGGTTTATTGCTGATAAATCTGGAGCCGGTGAGCGTGGGTCTCG
CGGTATCATTGCAGCACTGGGGCCAGATGGTAAGCCCTCCCGTATCGTAGTTATCTACACGACGGGGAGT
CAGGCAACTATGGATGAACGAAATAGACAGATCGCTGAGATAGGTGCCTCACTGATTAAGCATTGGTAAT
TCGAAATGACCGACCAAGCGACGCCCAACCGGTATCAGCTCACTCAAAGGCGGTAATACGGTTATCCACA
GAATCAGGGGATAACGCAGGAAAGAACATGTGAGCAAAAGGCCAGCAAAAGGCCAGGAACCGTAAAAAGG
CCGCGTTGCTGGCGTTTTTCCATAGGCTCCGCCCCCCTGACGAGCATCACAAAAATCGACGCTCAAGTCA
GAGGTGGCGAAACCCGACAGGACTATAAAGATACCAGGCGTTTCCCCCTGGAAGCTCCCTCGTGCGCTCT
CCTGTTCCGACCCTGCCGCTTACCGGATACCTGTCCGCCTTTCTCCCTTCGGGAAGCGTGGCGCTTTCTC
ATAGCTCACGCTGTAGGTATCTCAGTTCGGTGTAGGTCGTTCGCTCCAAGCTGGGCTGTGTGCACGAACC
CCCCGTTCAGCCCGACCGCTGCGCCTTATCCGGTAACTATCGTCTTGAGTCCAACCCGGTAAGACACGAC
TTATCGCCACTGGCAGCAGCCACTGGTAACAGGATTAGCAGAGCGAGGTATGTAGGCGGTGCTACAGAGT
TCTTGAAGTGGTGGCCTAACTACGGCTACACTAGAAGGACAGTATTTGGTATCTGCGCTCTGCTGAAGCC
AGTTACCTTCGGAAAAAGAGTTGGTAGCTCTTGATCCGGCAAACAAACCACCGCTGGTAGCGGTGGTTTT
TTTGTTTGCAAGCAGCAGATTACGCGCAGAAAAAAAGGATTTCAAGAAGATCCTTTGATCTTTTCTACGG
GGTCTGACGCTCAGTGGAACGAAAACTCACGTTAAGGGATTTTGGTCATGAGATTATCAAAAAGGATCTT
CACCTAGATCCTTTTATAGTCCGGAAATACAGGAACGCACGCTGGATGGCCCTTCGCTGGGATGGTGAAA
CCATGAAAAATGGCAGCTTCAGTGGATTAAGTGGGGGTAATGTGGCCTGTACCCTCTGGTTGCATAGGTA
TTCATACGGTTAAAATTTATCAGGCGCGATTGCGGCAGTTTTTCGGGTGGTTTGTTGCCATTTTTACCTG
TCTGCTGCCGTGATCGCGCTGAACGCGTTTTAGCGGTGCGTACAATTAAGGGATTATGGTAAATCCACTT
ACTGTCTGCCCTCGTAGCCATCGAGATAAACCGCAGTACTCCGGCCACGATGCGTCCGGCGTAGAGGATC
GAGATCT
