>Addgene plasmid #211086 | pNLF1-C_MOV10:1-1003 | depositor partial sequence | sequence record 411652 | Insert sequence
ATGCCCAGTAAGTTCAGCTGCCGGCAGCTCCGGGAGGCGGGCCAGTGTTTCGAGAGTTTCCTGGTCGTTC
GGGGACTGGACATGGAGACAGATCGCGAGCGGCTGCGGACCATTTATAACCGCGACTTCAAGATCAGCTT
TGGGACCCCCGCCCCTGGCTTCTCCTCCATGCTGTATGGAATGAAGATTGCAAATCTGGCCTACGTCACC
AAGACTCGGGTCAGGTTCTTCAGACTCGACCGCTGGGCCGACGTGCGGTTCCCAGAAAAGAGGAGAATGA
AGCTGGGGTCAGATATCAGCAAACACCACAAGTCACTGCTAGCCAAGATCTTTTATGACAGGGCTGAGTA
TCTTCATGGGAAACATGGTGTGGATGTGGAAGTCCAGGGGCCCCATGAAGCCCGAGATGGGCAGCTCCTT
ATCCGCCTGGATTTGAACCGCAAAGAGGTGCTGACCCTGAGGCTTCGGAATGGCGGAACCCAGTCTGTTA
CCCTCACTCACCTCTTCCCACTCTGCCGGACACCCCAGTTTGCTTTCTACAATGAAGACCAGGAGTTGCC
CTGTCCACTGGGCCCCGGTGAATGCTATGAACTCCATGTCCATTGTAAGACCAGCTTTGTGGGCTACTTC
CCAGCCACAGTGCTCTGGGAGCTGCTGGGACCTGGGGAGTCGGGTTCAGAAGGAGCCGGCACATTCTACA
TTGCCCGCTTCTTGGCTGCCGTCGCCCACAGCCCCCTGGCTGCACAGCTGAAGCCCATGACTCCCTTCAA
GCGGACCCGGATCACCGGAAACCCTGTGGTGACCAATCGGATAGAGGAAGGAGAGAGACCTGACCGCGCT
AAGGGCTATGACCTGGAGTTAAGTATGGCGCTGGGGACATACTACCCACCTCCCCGCCTCAGGCAGCTGC
TCCCCATGCTTCTTCAGGGAACAAGTATCTTCACTGCCCCTAAGGAGATCGCAGAGATCAAGGCCCAGCT
GGAGACAGCCCTGAAGTGGAGGAACTATGAGGTGAAGCTGCGGCTGCTGCTGCACCTGGAGGAACTGCAG
ATGGAGCATGATATCCGGCACTATGACCTGGAGTCGGTGCCCATGACCTGGGACCCTGTGGACCAGAACC
CCAGGCTGCTCACGCTGGAGGTTCCTGGAGTGACTGAGAGCCGCCCCTCAGTGCTACGGGGCGACCACCT
GTTTGCCCTTTTGTCCTCGGAGACACACCAGGAGGACCCCATCACATATAAGGGCTTTGTGCACAAGGTG
GAATTGGACCGTGTCAAGCTGAGCTTTTCCATGAGCCTCCTGAGCCGCTTTGTGGATGGGCTGACCTTCA
AGGTGAACTTTACCTTCAACCGCCAGCCGCTGCGAGTCCAGCACCGTGCCCTGGAGCTGACAGGGCGCTG
GCTGCTGTGGCCCATGCTCTTTCCTGTGGCACCTCGGGACGTCCCGCTGCTGCCCTCAGATGTGAAACTC
AAGCTGTACGACCGGAGTCTGGAGTCAAACCCAGAGCAGCTGCAGGCCATGAGGCACATTGTTACGGGCA
CCACCCGTCCAGCCCCCTACATCATCTTTGGGCCTCCAGGCACCGGCAAGACTGTCACGTTAGTGGAGGC
AATTAAGCAGGTGGTGAAGCACTTGCCCAAAGCCCACATCTTGGCCTGCGCTCCATCCAACTCAGGGGCT
GACCTACTCTGTCAAAGGCTCCGGGTCCACCTTCCTAGCTCCATCTACCGCCTCCTGGCCCCCAGCAGGG
ACATCCGCATGGTACCTGAGGACATCAAGCCCTGCTGCAACTGGGACGCAAAGAAGGGGGAGTATGTATT
TCCCGCCAAGAAGAAGCTGCAGGAATACCGGGTCTTAATTACCACCCTCATCACTGCCGGCAGGTTGGTC
TCGGCCCAGTTTCCCATTGATCACTTCACACACATCTTCATCGATGAGGCTGGCCACTGCATGGAGCCTG
AGAGTCTGGTAGCTATAGCAGGGCTGATGGAAGTAAAGGAAACAGGTGATCCAGGAGGGCAGCTGGTGCT
GGCAGGAGACCCTCGGCAGCTGGGGCCTGTGCTGCGTTCCCCACTGACCCAGAAGCATGGACTGGGATAC
TCACTGCTGGAGCGGCTGCTCACCTACAACTCCCTGTACAAGAAGGGCCCTGATGGCTATGACCCCCAGT
TCATAACCAAGCTGCTCCGCAACTACAGGTCTCATCCCACCATCCTGGACATTCCTAACCAGCTCTATTA
TGAAGGGGAGCTGCAGGCCTGTGCTGATGTCGTGGATCGAGAACGCTTCTGCCGCTGGGCGGGCCTACCT
CGACAGGGCTTTCCCATCATCTTTCACGGCGTAATGGGCAAAGATGAGCGTGAAGGCAACAGCCCATCCT
TCTTCAACCCTGAAGAGGCTGCCACAGTGACTTCCTACCTGAAGCTGCTCCTGGCCCCCTCCTCCAAGAA
GGGCAAAGCTCGCCTGAGCCCTCGAAGTGTGGGCGTCATCTCCCCGTACCGGAAACAGGTGGAGAAAATC
CGTTACTGCATCACCAAACTTGACAGGGAGCTTCGAGGACTGGATGACATCAAGGACTTGAAGGTGGGTT
CAGTAGAAGAATTCCAAGGCCAAGAACGAAGCGTCATCCTCATCTCCACCGTGCGAAGCAGCCAGAGCTT
TGTGCAGCTGGATCTGGACTTTAATCTGGGTTTCCTTAAGAACCCCAAGAGGTTCAATGTAGCTGTGACC
CGGGCCAAGGCCCTGCTCATCATCGTGGGGAACCCCCTTCTCCTGGGCCATGACCCTGACTGGAAAGTAT
TCCTGGAGTTCTGTAAAGAAAACGGAGGGTATACCGGGTGTCCCTTCCCTGCCAAACTGGACCTGCAACA
GGGACAGAATTTACTGCAAGGTCTGAGCAAGCTCAGCCCCTCTACCTCAGGGCCCCACAGCCATGACTAC
CTCCCCCAGGAGCGGGAGGGTGAAGGGGGCCTGTCTCTGCAAGTGGAGCCAGAGTGGAGGAATGAGCTC
